>Addgene plasmid #235289 | EF1a-TS.FF4x1-mRuby2(miRE.FF4)-bGH | addgene full sequence | sequence record 472816 | Addgene NGS Result
CGCTAGTAGACTGCAGGTGGGCCCGAGCTTAAGTAACTAACTAACAGGAAGAGTTTGTAGAAACGCAAAA
AGGCCATCCGTCAGGATGGCCTTCTGCTTAGTTTGATGCCTGGCAGTTTATGGCGGGCGTCCTGCCCGCC
ACCCTCCGGGCCGTTGCTTCACAACGTTCAAATCCGCTCCCGGCGGATTTGTCCTACTCAGGAGAGCGTT
CACCGACAAACAACAGATAAAACGAAAGGCCCAGTCTTCCGACTGAGCCTTTCGTTTTATTTGATGCCTG
GCAGTTCCCTACTCTCGCTTAGTAGTTAGACGTCCCCGAGATCCATGCTAGCGGTAATACGGTTATCCAC
AGAATCAGGGGATAACGCAGGAAAGAACATGTGAGCAAAAGGCCAGCAAAAGGCCAGGAACCGTAAAAAG
GCCGCGTTGCTGGCGTTTTTCCATAGGCTCCGCCCCCCTGACGAGCATCACAAAAATCGACGCTCAAGTC
AGAGGTGGCGAAACCCGACAGGACTATAAAGATACCAGGCGTTTCCCCCTGGAAGCTCCCTCGTGCGCTC
TCCTGTTCCGACCCTGCCGCTTACCGGATACCTGTCCGCCTTTCTCCCTTCGGGAAGCGTGGCGCTTTCT
CATAGCTCACGCTGTAGGTATCTCAGTTCGGTGTAGGTCGTTCGCTCCAAGCTGGGCTGTGTGCACGAAC
CCCCCGTTCAGCCCGACCGCTGCGCCTTATCCGGTAACTATCGTCTTGAGTCCAACCCGGTAAGACACGA
CTTATCGCCACTGGCAGCAGCCACTGGTAACAGGATTAGCAGAGCGAGGTATGTAGGCGGTGCTACAGAG
TTCTTGAAGTGGTGGCCTAACTACGGCTACACTAGAAGAACAGTATTTGGTATCTGCGCTCTGCTGAAGC
CAGTTACCTTCGGAAAAAGAGTTGGTAGCTCTTGATCCGGCAAACAAACCACCGCTGGTAGCGGTGGTTT
TTTTGTTTGCAAGCAGCAGATTACGCGCAGAAAAAAAGGATCTCAAGAAGATCCTTTGATCTTTTCTACG
GGGTCTGACGCTCAGTGGAACGGGGCCCAATCTGAATAATGTTACAACCAATTAACCAATTCTGATTAGA
AAAACTCATCGAGCATCAAATGAAACTGCAATTTATTCATATCAGGATTATCAATACCATATTTTTGAAA
AAGCCGTTTCTGTAATGAAGGAGAAAACTCACCGAGGCAGTTCCATAGGATGGCAAGATCCTGGTATCGG
TCTGCGATTCCGACTCGTCCAACATCAATACAACCTATTAATTTCCCCTCGTCAAAAATAAGGTTATCAA
GTGAGAAATCACCATGAGTGACGACTGAATCCGGTGAGAATGGCAAAAGTTTATGCATTTCTTTCCAGAC
TTGTTCAACAGGCCAGCCATTACGCTCGTCATCAAAATCACTCGCATCAACCAAACCGTTATTCATTCGT
GATTGCGCCTGAGCTAGACGAAATACGCGATCGCTGTTAAAAGGACAATTACAAACAGGAATCGAATGCA
ACCGGCGCAGGAACACTGCCAGCGCATCAACAATATTTTCACCTGAATCAGGATATTCTTCTAATACCTG
GAATGCTGTTTTTCCGGGGATCGCAGTGGTGAGTAACCATGCATCACCAGGAGTACGGATAAAATGCTTG
ATGGTCGGAAGAGGCATAAATTCCGTCAGCCAGTTTAGTCTGACCATCTCATCTGTAACATCATTGGCAA
CGCTACCTTTGCCATGTTTCAGAAACAACTCTGGCGCATCGGGCTTCCCATACAAGCGATAGATTGTCGC
ACCTGATTGCCCGACATTATCGCGAGCCCATTTATACCCATATAAATCAGCATCCATGTTGGAATTTAAT
CGCGGCCTCGACGTTTCCCGTTGAATATGGCTCATAACACCCCTTGTATTACTGTTTATGTAAGCAGACA
GTTTTATTGTTCATGATGATATATTTTTATCTTGTGCAATGTAACATCAGAGATTTTGAGACACGGGCAC
CTGCAGTCTTCGTACTGCTCCGGTGCCCGTCAGTGGGCAGAGCGCACATCGCCCACAGTCCCCGAGAAGT
TGGGGGGAGGGGTCGGCAATTGAACCGGTGCCTAGAGAAGGTGGCGCGGGGTAAACTGGGAAAGTGATGT
CGTGTACTGGCTCCGCCTTTTTCCCGAGGGTGGGGGAGAACCGTATATAAGTGCAGTAGTCGCCGTGAAC
GTTCTTTTTCGCAACGGGTTTGCCGCCAGAACACAGGTAAGTGCCGTGTGTGGTTCCCGCGGGCCTGGCC
TCTTTACGGGTTATGGCCCTTGCGTGCCTTGAATTACTTCCACGCCCCTGGCTGCAGTACGTGATTCTTG
ATCCCGAGCTTCGGGTTGGAAGTGGGTGGGAGAGTTCGAGGCCTTGCGCTTAAGGAGCCCCTTCGCCTCG
TGCTTGAGTTGAGGCCTGGCTTGGGCGCTGGGGCCGCCGCGTGCGAATCTGGTGGCACCTTCGCGCCTGT
CTCGCTGCTTTCGATAAGTCTCTAGCCATTTAAAATTTTTGATGACCTGCTGCGACGCTTTTTTTCTGGC
AAGATAGTCTTGTAAATGCGGGCCAAGATCTGCACACTGGTATTTCGGTTTTTGGGGCCGCGGGCGGCGA
CGGGGCCCGTGCGTCCCAGCGCACATGTTCGGCGAGGCGGGGCCTGCGAGCGCGGCCACCGAGAATCGGA
CGGGGGTAGTCTCAAGCTGGCCGGCCTGCTCTGGTGCCTGGCCTCGCGCCGCCGTGTATCGCCCCGCCCT
GGGCGGCAAGGCTGGCCCGGTCGGCACCAGTTGCGTGAGCGGAAAGATGGCCGCTTCCCGGCCCTGCTGC
AGGGAGCTCAAAATGGAGGACGCGGCGCTCGGGAGAGCGGGCGGGTGAGTCACCCACACAAAGGAAAAGG
GCCTTTCCGTCCTCAGCCGTCGCTTCATGTGACTCCACGGAGTACCGGGCGCCGTCCAGGCACCTCGATT
AGTTCTCGAGCTTTTGGAGTACGTCGTCTTTAGGTTGGGGGGAGGGGTTTTATGCGATGGAGTTTCCCCA
CACTGAGTGGGTGGAGACTGAAGTTAGGCCAGCTTGGCACTTGATGTAATTCTCCTTGGAATTTGCCCTT
TTTGAGTTTGGATCTTGGTTCATTCTCAAGCCTCAGACAGTGGTTCAAAGTTTTTTTCTTCCATTTCAGG
TGTCGTGAGAGCTCGTTTAGTGAACCGTCAGATCGCCTGGAGACGCCATCCACGCTGTAATGTAAGCTTG
TGGCCGCTTGAAGTCTTTAATTAAACCTAGGACAAGCCACCATGGTGTCTAAGGGCGAAGAGCTGATCAA
GGAAAATATGCGTATGAAGGTAAGTGTGCTCGCTTCGGCAGCACATATACTATGTTGAATGAGGCTTCAG
TACTTTACAGAATCGTTGCCTGCACATCTTGGAAACACTTGCTGGGATTACTTCTTCAGGGACTTCTTAA
CCCAACAGAAGGCTCGAGAAGGTATATTGCTGTTGACAGTGAGCGCCGCTTGAAGTCTTTAATTAAATAG
TGAAGCCACAGATGTATTTAATTAAAGACTTCAAGCGGTGCCTACTGCCTCGGACTTCAAGGGGCTAGAA
TTCAAGGGGCTACTTTAGGAGCAATTATCTTGTTTACTAAAACTGAATACCTTGCTATCTCTTTGATACA
TTTTTACAAAGCTGAATTAAAATGGTATAAATTAAATCACTTTTTTCAATTGTACTAACTTCGAGTCTTC
TTTTTTTTTTTCACAGGTGGTCATGGAAGGTTCGGTCAACGGCCACCAATTCAAATGCACAGGTGAAGGA
GAAGGCAATCCGTACATGGGAACTCAAACCATGAGGATCAAAGTCATCGAGGGAGGACCCCTGCCATTTG
CCTTTGACATTCTTGCCACGTCGTTCATGTATGGCAGCCGTACTTTTATCAAGTACCCGAAAGGCATTCC
TGATTTCTTTAAACAGTCCTTTCCTGAGGGTTTTACTTGGGAAAGAGTTACGAGATACGAAGATGGTGGA
GTCGTCACCGTCATGCAGGACACCAGCCTTGAGGATGGCTGTCTCGTTTACCACGTCCAAGTCAGAGGGG
TAAACTTTCCCTCCAATGGTCCCGTGATGCAGAAGAAGACCAAGGGTTGGGAGCCTAATACAGAGATGAT
GTATCCAGCAGATGGTGGTCTGAGGGGATACACTCATATGGCACTGAAAGTTGATGGTGGTGGCCATCTG
TCTTGCTCTTTCGTAACAACTTACAGGTCAAAAAAGACCGTCGGGAACATCAAGATGCCCGGTATCCATG
CCGTTGATCACCGCCTGGAAAGGTTAGAGGAAAGTGACAATGAAATGTTCGTAGTACAACGCGAACACGC
AGTTGCCAAGTTCGCCGGGCTTGGTGGTGGGATGGACGAGCTGTACAAGTAACAACGTTGCACCTGTGCC
TTCTAGTTGCCAGCCATCTGTTGTTTGCCCCTCCCCCGTGCCTTCCTTGACCCTGGAAGGTGCCACTCCC
ACTGTCCTTTCCTAATAAAATGAGGAAATTGCATCGCATTGTCTGAGTAGGTGTCATTCTATTCTGGGGG
GTGGGGTGGGGCAGGACAGCAAGGGGGAGGATTGGGAAGACAATAGCAGGCATGCTGGGGATGCGGTGGG
CTCTATGG
Features (pLannotate 1.2.2; 12 found; start..end, strand, type, name):
     68..95      -  terminator     rrnB T2 terminator: transcription terminator T2 from the E. coli rrnB gene
    227..270     +  terminator     rrnB T1 terminator: Escherichia coli rrnB; transcription terminator T1 from the E. coli rrnB gene
    438..1026    -  rep_origin     ori: high-copy-number ColE1/pMB1/pBR322/pUC origin of replication
   1116..1925    -  CDS            KanR: aminoglycoside phosphotransferase; aph(3')-Ia; confers resistance to kanamycin in bacteria or G418 (Geneticin®) in eukaryotes
   2065..2276    +  promoter       EF-1α core promoter: core promoter for human elongation factor EF-1α
   2277..2390    +  intron         EF-1α intron A (fragment): intron upstream of the start codon of human EF-1α
   3016..3219    +  intron         EF-1α intron A: truncated intron upstream of the start codon of human EF-1α
   3228..3262    +  promoter       TRE3GV promoter (fragment): 3rd-generation Tet-responsive promoter that can be activated by binding of Tet-On® 3G, optimized for retroviral and lentiviral vectors
   3332..3382    +  CDS            mRuby2 (fragment): mRuby2 is a basic (constitutively fluorescent) red fluorescent protein published in 2012, derived from Entacmaea quadricolor. It has moderate acid sensitivity.
   3641..3753    +  ncRNA          3' miR-30a: sequence downstream of the 71-nt precursor of the human miR-30a microRNA (Zeng et al., 2002) miRNA
   3795..4459    +  CDS            mRuby2 (fragment): monomeric red fluorescent protein derived from mRuby, with improved photophysical properties (Lam et al., 2012)
   4474..4698    +  polyA_signal   bGH poly(A) signal: bovine growth hormone polyadenylation signal
