[The description below was written by a language model from this plasmid's Addgene catalogue record and pLannotate feature annotations shown in this document.]
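Description:
EF1a-TS.FF4x1-mRuby2(miRE.FF4)-bGH is a compact mammalian expression and synthetic-biology plasmid built by Golden Gate assembly in the small pShip.USI (upstream inverted) backbone. In bacteria it is maintained through a high-copy ColE1/pUC-type origin and selected with kanamycin via the aph(3')-Ia gene. The rrnB T1 and T2 terminators flank the bacterial portion, presumably to insulate it from the mammalian transcription unit. No viral packaging elements are annotated, so the plasmid appears suited to direct transfection rather than viral delivery.

The payload is a single transcription unit implementing a ComMAND closed-loop circuit, a microRNA-based incoherent feedforward design for controlling transgene dosage. The human EF1a promoter with its intron A drives the red fluorescent protein mRuby2 (from Entacmaea quadricolor), and the transcript ends at a bovine growth hormone polyadenylation signal. In the feature table the mRuby2 coding sequence is split into a short 5′ fragment and a long 3′ fragment. Between them lies a segment containing miR-30a-derived flanking sequence, consistent with an intronic miRE-scaffold hairpin encoding the synthetic FF4 microRNA ("design 2" in the record). The construct name indicates a single FF4 target site (TS.FF4x1) placed between the promoter and the coding sequence, although the annotation software did not call it. A short match to a TRE3GV promoter in that region is only a fragment and probably reflects shared leader sequence rather than Tet responsiveness.

Because each transcript yields both the microRNA and an mRNA that the microRNA can repress, output should rise less steeply with copy number. This supports more uniform mRuby2 expression across cells, with fluorescence serving as the readout for circuit characterization.
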