Addgene plasmid #235289: EF1a-TS.FF4x1-mRuby2(miRE.FF4)-bGH
Purpose: ComMAND closed-loop circuit regulating mRuby2 with miRE-FF4 design 2
Depositing lab: Kate Galloway. Depositing organization: Massachusetts Institute of Technology. Publication: Model-guided design of microRNA-based gene circuits supports precise dosage of transgenic cargoes into diverse primary cells. Love KS, Johnstone CP, Peterman EL, Gaglione S, Birnbaum ME, Galloway KE. Cell Syst. 2025 Apr 22:101269. doi: 10.1016/j.cels.2025.101269. PubMed 40300600.
Backbone
  Vector backbone: pShip.USI (upstream inverted)
  Backbone manufacturer: Galloway lab
  Backbone size w/o insert (bp): 2046
  Vector type: Mammalian Expression, Synthetic Biology
Growth in bacteria
  Bacterial resistance: Kanamycin, 50 μg/mL
  Growth temperature: 30°C
  Growth strain: NEB Stable
  Copy number: High Copy
Gene/Insert
  Gene/Insert name: mRuby2
  Species: Entacmaea quadricolor
  Insert size (bp): 711
  Promoter: EF1a (human EF1a)
  Cloning method: Golden Gate
  Sequencing primers: 5′ CATCAGAGATTTTGAGACAC; 3′ gcgtttctacaaactcttcc
Resource information
  A portion of this plasmid was derived from a plasmid made by: Addgene #90236
Terms and licenses: Academic/Nonprofit Terms; Industry Terms: Not Available to Industry
Depositor comments: Alt name: pKG3174 ; Please visit https://doi.org/10.1101/2024.06.25.600629 for bioRxiv preprint.
How to cite: EF1a-TS.FF4x1-mRuby2(miRE.FF4)-bGH was a gift from Kate Galloway (Addgene plasmid # 235289 ; http://n2t.net/addgene:235289 ; RRID:Addgene_235289)
