>Addgene plasmid #235289 | EF1a-TS.FF4x1-mRuby2(miRE.FF4)-bGH | depositor partial sequence | sequence record 463202 | mRuby2(miRE.FF4), mRuby2 with intronic microRNA
ATGGTGTCTAAGGGCGAAGAGCTGATCAAGGAAAATATGCGTATGAAGGTAAGTGTGCTCGCTTCGGCAG
CACATATACTATGTTGAATGAGGCTTCAGTACTTTACAGAATCGTTGCCTGCACATCTTGGAAACACTTG
CTGGGATTACTTCTTCAGGGACTTCTTAACCCAACAGAAGGCTCGAGAAGGTATATTGCTGTTGACAGTG
AGCGCCGCTTGAAGTCTTTAATTAAATAGTGAAGCCACAGATGTATTTAATTAAAGACTTCAAGCGGTGC
CTACTGCCTCGGACTTCAAGGGGCTAGAATTCAAGGGGCTACTTTAGGAGCAATTATCTTGTTTACTAAA
ACTGAATACCTTGCTATCTCTTTGATACATTTTTACAAAGCTGAATTAAAATGGTATAAATTAAATCACT
TTTTTCAATTGTACTAACTTCGAGTCTTCTTTTTTTTTTTCACAGGTGGTCATGGAAGGTTCGGTCAACG
GCCACCAATTCAAATGCACAGGTGAAGGAGAAGGCAATCCGTACATGGGAACTCAAACCATGAGGATCAA
AGTCATCGAGGGAGGACCCCTGCCATTTGCCTTTGACATTCTTGCCACGTCGTTCATGTATGGCAGCCGT
ACTTTTATCAAGTACCCGAAAGGCATTCCTGATTTCTTTAAACAGTCCTTTCCTGAGGGTTTTACTTGGG
AAAGAGTTACGAGATACGAAGATGGTGGAGTCGTCACCGTCATGCAGGACACCAGCCTTGAGGATGGCTG
TCTCGTTTACCACGTCCAAGTCAGAGGGGTAAACTTTCCCTCCAATGGTCCCGTGATGCAGAAGAAGACC
AAGGGTTGGGAGCCTAATACAGAGATGATGTATCCAGCAGATGGTGGTCTGAGGGGATACACTCATATGG
CACTGAAAGTTGATGGTGGTGGCCATCTGTCTTGCTCTTTCGTAACAACTTACAGGTCAAAAAAGACCGT
CGGGAACATCAAGATGCCCGGTATCCATGCCGTTGATCACCGCCTGGAAAGGTTAGAGGAAAGTGACAAT
GAAATGTTCGTAGTACAACGCGAACACGCAGTTGCCAAGTTCGCCGGGCTTGGTGGTGGGATGGACGAGC
TGTACAAG
